Addgene plasmid #84670: pQCXIP-Laforin Myc K87A
Purpose: mammalian expression and/or retrovirus preparation
Depositing lab: Ayano Satoh. Depositing organization: Okayama University. Publication: S-nitrosylation of laforin inhibits its phosphatase activity and is implicated in Lafora disease. Toyota R, Honjo Y, Imajo R, Satoh A. Sciencematters 10.19185/matters.201606000014.
Backbone
  Vector backbone: pQCXIP
  Total vector size (bp): 7200
  Vector type: Mammalian Expression, Retroviral
Growth in bacteria
  Bacterial resistance: Ampicillin, 100 μg/mL
  Growth temperature: 37°C
  Growth strain: NEB Stable
  Copy number: Low Copy
Gene/Insert
  Gene/Insert name: Laforin
  Species: H. sapiens (human)
  Entrez Gene: EPM2A (a.k.a. EPM2, MELF)
  Promoter: 5'LTR
  Tag / fusion protein: Myc (C terminal on insert)
  Cloning method: Restriction Enzyme; 5′ cloning site BamHI (not destroyed); 3′ cloning site BamHI (not destroyed)
  Sequencing primers: 5′ CGCCATCCACGCTGTTTTGAC
Terms and licenses: Academic/Nonprofit Terms; Industry Terms: Not Available to Industry
How to cite: pQCXIP-Laforin Myc K87A was a gift from Ayano Satoh (Addgene plasmid # 84670 ; http://n2t.net/addgene:84670 ; RRID:Addgene_84670)
