[The description below was written by a language model from this plasmid's Addgene catalogue record.]
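Description:
pQCXIP-Laforin Myc K87A is a mammalian expression and retroviral transfer plasmid built on the pQCXIP backbone, with a recorded total size of about 7.2 kb. It is propagated in E. coli under ampicillin selection and is listed as low copy. The recommended host is a recombination-tolerant strain, which is common practice for plasmids carrying repeated LTR sequences. No feature table accompanies the record, so the origin of replication and the detailed arrangement of backbone elements are not documented here. The pQCXIP family is generally known as a self-inactivating retroviral design with a bicistronic IRES–puromycin cassette for selecting transduced cells, but these parts are not itemised in the entry.

The insert is human laforin, the product of the EPM2A gene, carrying a C-terminal Myc epitope tag for detection or immunoprecipitation. It was cloned non-directionally into a BamHI site that is retained at both ends. The name indicates a K87A substitution (lysine 87 to alanine), although the record does not explain what this mutation does functionally. The promoter is recorded as the 5' LTR. As a retroviral vector, the plasmid can be transfected directly for transient expression. Alternatively, it can be introduced into a packaging cell line that supplies the viral proteins in trans, producing particles that stably integrate the cassette into target cells.

The stated purpose is mammalian expression and/or retrovirus preparation. The associated work concerns S-nitrosylation of laforin, its effect on the protein's phosphatase activity and its relevance to Lafora disease. This suggests the construct serves as a point-mutant comparator to wild-type laforin in such studies.
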