>Addgene plasmid #84670 | pQCXIP-Laforin Myc K87A | addgene partial sequence | sequence record 166851 | Laforin-F 5'-ACAATGAAAACAACTTGGTGGAT-3'
GACACACCAATGAAATGAAGCACACAACAGACTTCTATTTTAATATTGCAGGCCACCAAGCCATGCATTA
TTCAAGAATTCTACCAAATATCTGGCTGGGTAGCTGCCCTCGTCAGGTGGAACATGTAACCATCAAACTG
AAGCATGAATTGGGGATTACAGCTGTAATGAATTTCCAGACTGAATGGGATATTGTACAGAATTCCTCAG
GCTGTAACCGCTACCCAGAGCCCATGACTCCAGACACTATGATTAAACTATATAGGGAAGAAGGCTTGGC
CTACATCTGGATGCCAACACCAGATATGAGCACCGAAGGCCGAGTACAGATGCTGCCCCAGGCGGTGTGC
CTGCTGCATGCGCTGCTGGAGAAGGGACACATCGTGTACGTGCACTGCAACGCTGGGGTGGGCCGCTCCA
CCGCGGCTGTCTGCGGCTGGCTCCAGTATGTGATGGGCTGGAATCTGAGGAAGGTGCAGTATTTCCTCAT
GGCCAAGAGGCCGGCTGTCTACATTGACGAAGAGGCCTTGGCCCGGGCACAAGAAGATTTTTTCCAGAAA
TTTGGGAAGGTTCGTTCTTCTGTGTGTAGCCTGTACTCGAGTCTAGAGGGCCCGCGGTTCGAACAAAAAC
TCATCTCAGAAGAGGATCTGAATATGCATACCGGTCATCATCACCATCACCATTGAGTTTAAACCCGCTG
ATCAGCCTCGACTGTGCCTTCTAGTTGCCAGCCATCTGTTGTTTGCCCCTCCCCCGTGCCTTCCTTGACC
CTG
