>Addgene plasmid #84670 | pQCXIP-Laforin Myc K87A | addgene partial sequence | sequence record 167465 | LNCX 5'-AGCTCGTTTAGTGAACCGTCAGATC-3'
CCGCGGCCGCCTAGTGCTCGGGCCGCGCCTGCCAGCCGCGGGGACTCCGGGCCCGGGGATTCGCGCCGCC
GCCGCCCGCCATGNNCTTCNGCTTTGGGGTGGTGGTGNCACCCGCGGTGCCGGCGCCCGGCCGGAGCTGC
TGGTGGTGGGGTCGCGGCCCGAGCTGGGGCGTTGGGAGCCGCGCGGTGCCGTCCGCCNGAGGCCGGCCGG
CACCGCGGTGGGGGANNGGGCCCTGGCGCNCNCAGAGGCGGGCCTGTGGCTCGCCNANGAGGAGCTGGAT
GCCGAGGAGGCGACCCAGGACCCT
